>Addgene plasmid #23287 | pCMV4-p100 | addgene full sequence | sequence record 255628 | Addgene NGS Result
GACATTGATTATTGACTAGTTATTAATAGTAATCAATTACGGGGTCATTAGTTCATAGCCCATATATGGA
GTTCCGCGTTACATAACTTACGGTAAATGGCCCGCCTGGCTGACCGCCCAACGACCCCCGCCCATTGACG
TCAATAATGACGTATGTTCCCATAGTAACGCCAATAGGGACTTTCCATTGACGTCAATGGGTGGAGTATT
TACGGTAAACTGCCCACTTGGCAGTACATCAAGTGTATCATATGCCAAGTCCGCCCCCTATTGACGTCAA
TGACGGTAAATGGCCCGCCTGGCATTATGCCCAGTACATGACCTTACGGGACTTTCCTACTTGGCAGTAC
ATCTACGTATTAGTCATCGCTATTACCATGGTGATGCGGTTTTGGCAGTACACCAATGGGCGTGGATAGC
GGTTTGACTCACGGGGATTTCCAAGTCTCCACCCCATTGACGTCAATGGGAGTTTGTTTTGGCACCAAAA
TCAACGGGACTTTCCAAAATGTCGTAATAACCCCGCCCCGTTGACGCAAATGGGCGGTAGGCGTGTACGG
TGGGAGGTCTATATAAGCAGAGCTCGTTTAGTGAACCGTCAGAATTGTTTTTATTTTTAATTTTCTTTCA
AATACTTCCATCGAATTCAGATCTGGTACCACGCGTATCGATAAGCTTCACCATGGAGAGTTGCTACAAC
CCAGGTCTGGATGGTATTATTGAATATGATGATTTCAAATTGAACTCCTCCATTGTGGAACCCAAGGAGC
CAGCCCCAGAAACAGCTGATGGCCCCTACCTGGTGATCGTGGAACAGCCTAAGCAGAGAGGCTTCCGATT
TCGATATGGCTGTGAAGGCCCCTCCCATGGAGGACTGCCCGGTGCCTCCAGTGAGAAGGGCCGAAAGACC
TATCCCACTGTCAAGATCTGTAACTACGAGGGACCAGCCAAGATCGAGGTGGACCTGGTAACACACAGTG
ACCCACCTCGTGCTCATGCCCACAGTCTGGTGGGCAAGCAATGCTCGGAGCTGGGGATCTGCGCCGTTTC
TGTGGGGCCCAAGGACATGACTGCCCAATTTAACAACCTGGGTGTCCTGCATGTGACTAAGAAGAACATG
ATGGGGACTATGATACAAAAACTTCAGAGGCAGCGGCTCCGCTCTAGGCCCCAGGGCCTTACGGAGGCCG
AGCAGCGGGAGCTGGAGCAAGAGGCCAAAGAACTGAAGAAGGTGATGGATCTGAGTATAGTGCGGCTGCG
CTTCTCTGCCTTCCTTAGAGCCAGTGATGGCTCCTTCTCCCTGCCCCTGAAGCCAGTCATCTCCCAGCCC
ATCCATGACAGCAAATCTCCGGGGGCATCAAACCTGAAGATTTCTCGAATGGACAAGACAGCAGGCTCTG
TGCGGGGTGGAGATGAAGTTTATCTGCTTTGTGACAAGGTGCAGAAAGATGACATTGAGGTTCGGTTCTA
TGAGGATGATGAGAATGGATGGCAGGCCTTTGGGGACTTCTCTCCCACAGATGTGCATAAACAGTATGCC
ATTGTGTTCCGGACACCCCCCTATCACAAGATGAAGATTGAGCGGCCTGTAACAGTGTTTCTGCAACTGA
AACGCAAGCGAGGAGGGGACGTGTCTGATTCCAAACAGTTCACCTATTACCCTCTGGTGGAAGACAAGGA
AGAGGTGCAGCGGAAGCGGAGGAAGGCCTTGCCCACCTTCTCCCAGCCCTTCGGGGGTGGCTCCCACATG
GGTGGAGGCTCTGGGGGTGCAGCCGGGGGCTACGGAGGAGCTGGAGGAGGTGGCAGCCTCGGTTTCTTCC
CCTCCTCCCTGGCCTACAGCCCCTACCAGTCCGGCGCGGGCCCCATGGGCTGCTACCCGGGAGGCGGGGG
CGGGGCGCAGATGGCCGCCACGGTGCCCAGCAGGGACTCCGGGGAGGAAGCCGCGGAGCCGAGCGCCCCC
TCCAGGACCCCCCAGTGCGAGCCGCAGGCCCCGGAGATGCTGCAGCGAGCTCGAGAGTACAACGCGCGCC
TGTTCGGCCTGGCGCAGCGCAGCGCCCGAGCCCTACTCGACTACGGCGTCACCGCGGACGCGCGCGCGCT
GCTGGCGGGACAGCGCCACCTGCTGACGGCGCAGGACGAGAACGGAGACACACCACTGCACCTAGCCATC
ATCCACGGGCAGACCAGTGTCATTGAGCAGATAGTCTATGTCATCCACCACGCCCAGGACCTCGGCGTTG
TCAACCTCACCAACCACCTGCACCAGACGCCCCTGCACCTGGCGGTGATCACGGGGCAGACGAGTGTGGT
GAGCTTTCTGCTGCGGGTAGGTGCAGACCCAGCTCTGCTGGATCGGCATGGAGACTCAGCCATGCATCTG
GCGCTGCGGGCAGGCGCTGGTGCTCCTGAGCTGCTGCGTGCACTGCTTCAGAGTGGAGCTCCTGCTGTGC
CCCAGCTGTTGCATATGCCTGACTTTGAGGGACTGTATCCAGTACACCTGGCGGTCCGAGCCCGAAGCCC
TGAGTGCCTGGATCTGCTGGTGGACAGTGGGGCTGAAGTGGAGGCCACAGAGCGGCAGGGGGGACGAACA
GCCTTGCATCTAGCCACAGAGATGGAGGAGCTGGGGTTGGTCACCCATCTGGTCACCAAGCTCCGGGCCA
ACGTGAACGCTCGCACCTTTGCGGGAAACACACCCCTGCACCTGGCAGCTGGACTGGGGTACCCGACCCT
CACCCGCCTCCTTCTGAAGGCTGGTGCTGACATCCATGCTGAAAACGAGGAGCCCCTGTGCCCACTGCCT
TCACCCCCTACCTCTGATAGCGACTCGGACTCTGAAGGGCCTGAGAAGGACACCCGAAGCAGCTTCCGGG
GCCACACGCCTCTTGACCTCACTTGCAGCACCAAGGTGAAGACCTTGCTGCTAAATGCTGCTCAGAACAC
CATGGAGCCACCCCTGACCCCGCCCAGCCCAGCAGGGCCGGGACTGTCACTTGGTGATACAGCTCTGCAG
AACCTGGAGCAGCTGCTAGACGGGCCAGAAGCCCAGGGCAGCTGGGCAGAGCTGGCAGAGCGTCTGGGGC
TGCGCAGCCTGGTAGACACGTACCGACAGACAACCTCACCCAGTGGCAGCCTCCTGCGCAGCTACGAGCT
GGCTGGCGGGGACCTGGCAGGTCTACTGGAGGCCCTGTCTGACATGGGCCTAGAGGAGGGAGTGAGGCTG
CTGAGGGGTCCAGAAACCCGAGACAAGCTGCCCAGCACAGAGGTGAAGGAAGACAGTGCGTACGGGAGCC
AGTCAGTGGAGCAGGAGGCAGAGAAGCTGGGCCCACCCCCTGAGCCACCAGGAGGGCTCTGCCACGGGCA
CCCCCAGCCTCAGGTGCACTGACCTGCTGCCTGCCCCCAGCCCCCTTCCCGGACCCCCTGTACAGCGTCC
CCACCTATTTCAAATCTTATTTAACACCCCACACCCACCCCTCAGTTGGGACAAATAAAGGATTCTCATG
GGAAGGGGAGGACCCCGGAATTCCTGCAGCCCGGGGGATCCACTAGTTCTAGAGGATCCCGGGTGGCATC
CCTGTGACCCCTCCCCAGTGCCTCTCCTGGCCCTGGAAGTTGCCACTCCAGTGCCCACCAGCCTTGTCCT
AATAAAATTAAGTTGCATCATTTTGTCTGACTAGGTGTCCTTCTATAATATTATGGGGTGGAGGGGGGTG
GTATGGAGCAAGGGGCAAGTTGGGAAGACAACCTGTAGGGCCTGCGGGGTCTATTGGGAACCAAGCTGGA
GTGCAGTGGCACAATCTTGGCTCACTGCAATCTCCGCCTCCTGGGTTCAAGCGATTCTCCTGCCTCAGCC
TCCCGAGTTGTTGGGATTCCAGGCATGCATGACCAGGCTCAGCTAATTTTTGTTTTTTTGGTAGAGACGG
GGTTTCACCATATTGGCCAGGCTGGTCTCCAACTCCTAATCTCAGGTGATCTACCCACCTTGGCCTCCCA
AATTGCTGGGATTACAGGCGTGAACCACTGCTCCCTTCCCTGTCCTTCTGATTTTAAAATAACTATACCA
GCAGGAGGACGTCCAGACACAGCATAGGCTACCTGGCCATGCCCAACCGGTGGGACATTTGAGTTGCTTG
CTTGGCACTGTCCTCTCATGCGTTGGGTCCACTCAGTAGATGCCTGTTGAATTGGGTACGCGGCCAGCTT
GGCTGTGGAATGTGTGTCAGTTAGGGTGTGGAAAGTCCCCAGGCTCCCCAGCAGGCAGAAGTATGCAAAG
CATGCATCTCAATTAGTCAGCAACCAGGTGTGGAAAGTCCCCAGGCTCCCCAGCAGGCAGAAGTATGCAA
AGCATGCATCTCAATTAGTCAGCAACCATAGTCCCGCCCCTAACTCCGCCCATCCCGCCCCTAACTCCGC
CCAGTTCCGCCCATTCTCCGCCCCATGGCTGACTAATTTTTTTTATTTATGCAGAGGCCGAGGCCGCCTC
GGCCTCTGAGCTATTCCAGAAGTAGTGAGGAGGCTTTTTTGGAGGCCTAGGCTTTTGCAAAAAGCTCCTC
GAGGAACTGAAAAACCAGAAAGTTAACTGGTAAGTTTAGTCTTTTTGTCTTTTATTTCAGGTCCCGGATC
CGGTGGTGGTGCAAATCAAAGAACTGCTCCTCAGTGGATGTTGCCTTTACTTCTAGGCCTGTACGGAAGT
GTTACTTCTGCTCTAAAAGCTGCTGCAGGTCGACTCTAGGGCCGCGTACCGAGCTCGAATTCCCTATAGT
GAGTCGTATTAAATTCGTAATCATGTCATAGCTGTTTCCTGTGTGAAATTGTTATCCGCTCACAATTCCA
CACAACATACGAGCCGGAAGCATAAAGTGTAAAGCCTGGGGTGCCTAATGAGTGAGCTAACTCACATTAA
TTGCGTTGCGCTCACTGCCCGCTTTCCAGTCGGGAAACCTGTCGTGCCAGCTGCATTAATGAATCGGCCA
ACGCGCGGGGAGAGGCGGTTTGCGTATTGGGCGCTCTTCCGCTTCCTCGCTCACTGACTCGCTGCGCTCG
GTCGTTCGGCTGCGGCGAGCGGTATCAGCTCACTCAAAGGCGGTAATACGGTTATCCACAGAATCAGGGG
ATAACGCAGGAAAGAACATGTGAGCAAAAGGCCAGCAAAAGGCCAGGAACCGTAAAAAGGCCGCGTTGCT
GGCGTTTTTCCATAGGCTCCGCCCCCCTGACGAGCATCACAAAAATCGACGCTCAAGTCAGAGGTGGCGA
AACCCGACAGGACTATAAAGATACCAGGCGTTTCCCCCTGGAAGCTCCCTCGTGCGCTCTCCTGTTCCGA
CCCTGCCGCTTACCGGATACCTGTCCGCCTTTCTCCCTTCGGGAAGCGTGGCGCTTTCTCATAGCTCACG
CTGTAGGTATCTCAGTTCGGTGTAGGTCGTTCGCTCCAAGCTGGGCTGTGTGCACGAACCCCCCGTTCAG
CCCGACCGCTGCGCCTTATCCGGTAACTATCGTCTTGAGTCCAACCCGGTAAGACACGACTTATCGCCAC
TGGCAGCAGCCACTGGTAACAGGATTAGCAGAGCGAGGTATGTAGGCGGTGCTACAGAGTTCTTGAAGTG
GTGGCCTAACTACGGCTACACTAGAAGAACAGTATTTGGTATCTGCGCTCTGCTGAAGCCAGTTACCTTC
GGAAAAAGAGTTGGTAGCTCTTGATCCGGCAAACAAACCACCGCTGGTAGCGGTGGTTTTTTTGTTTGCA
AGCAGCAGATTACGCGCAGAAAAAAAGGATCTCAAGAAGATCCTTTGATCTTTTCTACGGGGTCTGACGC
TCAGTGGAACGAAAACTCACGTTAAGGGATTTTGGTCATGAGATTATCAAAAAGGATCTTCACCTAGATC
CTTTTAAATTAAAAATGAAGTTTTAAATCAATCTAAAGTATATATGAGTAAACTTGGTCTGACAGTTACC
AATGCTTAATCAGTGAGGCACCTATCTCAGCGATCTGTCTATTTCGTTCATCCATAGTTGCCTGACTCCC
CGTCGTGTAGATAACTACGATACGGGAGGGCTTACCATCTGGCCCCAGTGCTGCAATGATACCGCGAGAC
CCACGCTCACCGGCTCCAGATTTATCAGCAATAAACCAGCCAGCCGGAAGGGCCGAGCGCAGAAGTGGTC
CTGCAACTTTATCCGCCTCCATCCAGTCTATTAATTGTTGCCGGGAAGCTAGAGTAAGTAGTTCGCCAGT
TAATAGTTTGCGCAACGTTGTTGCCATTGCTACAGGCATCGTGGTGTCACGCTCGTCGTTTGGTATGGCT
TCATTCAGCTCCGGTTCCCAACGATCAAGGCGAGTTACATGATCCCCCATGTTGTGCAAAAAAGCGGTTA
GCTCCTTCGGTCCTCCGATCGTTGTCAGAAGTAAGTTGGCCGCAGTGTTATCACTCATGGTTATGGCAGC
ACTGCATAATTCTCTTACTGTCATGCCATCCGTAAGATGCTTTTCTGTGACTGGTGAGTACTCAACCAAG
TCATTCTGAGAATAGTGTATGCGGCGACCGAGTTGCTCTTGCCCGGCGTCAATACGGGATAATACCGCGC
CACATAGCAGAACTTTAAAAGTGCTCATCATTGGAAAACGTTCTTCGGGGCGAAAACTCTCAAGGATCTT
ACCGCTGTTGAGATCCAGTTCGATGTAACCCACTCGTGCACCCAACTGATCTTCAGCATCTTTTACTTTC
ACCAGCGTTTCTGGGTGAGCAAAAACAGGAAGGCAAAATGCCGCAAAAAAGGGAATAAGGGCGACACGGA
AATGTTGAATACTCATACTCTTCCTTTTTCAATATTATTGAAGCATTTATCAGGGTTATTGTCTCATGAG
CGGATACATATTTGAATGTATTTAGAAAAATAAACAAATAGGGGTTCCGCGCACATTTCCCCGAAAAGTG
CCACCTG
[124 nt withheld, positions 6938-7061]
C
[91 nt withheld, positions 7063-7153]
A
[49 nt withheld, positions 7155-7203]
CCTTTGACGTTGGAGTCCACGTTCTTT
[37 nt withheld, positions 7231-7267]
ACCCTATCTCGGTCTATTCTTTTGATTTATAAGGGATTTTGCCGATTTCGGCCTATTGGTTAAAAAATGA
GCTGATTTAACAAAAATTTAACGCGAATTTTAACAAAATATTAACGCTTACAATTTCCATTCGCCATTCA
GGCTGCGCAACTGTTGGGAAGGGCGATCGGTGCGGGCCTCTTCGCTATTACGCCAGCTGGCGAAAGGGGG
ATGTGCTGCAAGGCGATTAAGTTGGGTAACGCCAGGGTTTTCCCAGTCACGACGTTGTAAAACGACGGCC
AGTGCCAAGCTGATCTATACATTGAATCAATATTGGCAATTAGCCATATTAGTCATTGGTTATATAGCAT
AAATCAATATTGGCTATTGGCCATTGCATACGTTGTATCTATATCATAATATGTACATTTATATTGGCTC
ATGTCCAATATGACCGCCATGTT
Features (pLannotate 1.2.2; 19 found; start..end, strand, type, name):
      1..380     +  enhancer       CMV enhancer: human cytomegalovirus immediate early enhancer
    382..581     +  promoter       CMV promoter: human cytomegalovirus (CMV) immediate early promoter
    683..3379    +  CDS            NFKB2: NFKB2_HUMAN - Also known as LYT10. Experimental evidence at protein level: Swiss-Prot protein existence level 1. NF-kappa-B is a pleiotropic transcription factor present in almost all cell types and is the endpoint of a series of signal transduction events that are initiated by a vast array of stimuli related to many biological processes such as inflammation, immunity, differentiation, cell growth, tumorigenesis and apoptosis. NF-kappa-B is a homo- or heterodimeric complex formed by the Rel-like domain- containing proteins RELA/p65, RELB, NFKB1/p105, NFKB1/p50, REL and NFKB2/p52. The dimers bi
   3518..3554    -  misc_feature   MCS (fragment): pBluescript multiple cloning site
   3561..4183    +  polyA_signal   hGH poly(A) signal: human growth hormone polyadenylation signal
   4212..4541    +  promoter       SV40 promoter: SV40 enhancer and early promoter
   4580..4676    +  intron         SV40 intron: modified SV40 intron with splice donor and acceptor sites
   4713..4729    -  misc_feature   MCS (fragment): pUC18/19 multiple cloning site
   4736..4752    -  misc_feature   MCS (fragment): pUC18/19 multiple cloning site
   4753..4771    -  promoter       T7 promoter: promoter for bacteriophage T7 RNA polymerase
   4809..4825    -  protein_bind   lac operator: The lac repressor binds to the lac operator to inhibit transcription in E. coli. This inhibition can be relieved by adding lactose or isopropyl-β-D-thiogalactopyranoside (IPTG). lac repressor encoded by lacI
   4833..4863    -  promoter       lac promoter: promoter for the E. coli lac operon
   4878..4899    -  protein_bind   CAP binding site: CAP binding activates transcription in the presence of cAMP. E. coli catabolite activator protein
   4912..5004    -  CDS            lacI (fragment): lac repressor; lacI; The lac repressor binds to the lac operator to inhibit transcription in E. coli. This inhibition can be relieved by adding lactose or isopropyl-β-D-thiogalactopyranoside (IPTG).
   5187..5775    -  rep_origin     ori: high-copy-number ColE1/pMB1/pBR322/pUC origin of replication
   5946..6806    -  CDS            AmpR: β-lactamase; bla; confers resistance to ampicillin, carbenicillin, and related antibiotics
   6807..6911    -  promoter       AmpR promoter: bla
   6938..7366    +  rep_origin     f1 ori (sequence partly withheld): f1 bacteriophage origin of replication; arrow indicates direction of (+) strand synthesis
   7397..7551    -  CDS            lacZα (fragment): LacZα fragment of β-galactosidase; lacZ fragment
