[The description below was written by a language model from this plasmid's Addgene catalogue record and pLannotate feature annotations shown in this document.]
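Description:
pCMV4-p100 is a mammalian expression plasmid built on the pCMV4 backbone that carries the human NFKB2 cDNA encoding the NF-κB p100 subunit. In the sequenced record of about 7.7 kb, the human cytomegalovirus immediate-early enhancer and promoter sit directly upstream of the NFKB2 open reading frame, which spans roughly 2.7 kb, consistent with the full-length p100 precursor rather than the processed p52 form. Transcripts are terminated and polyadenylated by the human growth hormone poly(A) signal that follows a short remnant of a multiple cloning site. No epitope tag or reporter fusion is annotated, so the protein appears to be expressed in native form.

Downstream of the expression cassette, the backbone contains an SV40 enhancer/early promoter region and a modified SV40 intron. No mammalian selection marker is annotated after them, so the plasmid appears suited to transient transfection rather than drug selection of stable lines. The remaining elements are typical cloning-vector remnants: fragments of pUC and pBluescript polylinkers, a T7 promoter, the lac promoter, operator and CAP site, and partial lacI and lacZα sequences. Propagation in E. coli relies on a high-copy ColE1/pUC-type origin with ampicillin selection through β-lactamase, and an f1 origin allows single-stranded DNA production.

p100 is both the precursor of the p52 DNA-binding subunit and an IκB-like inhibitor of Rel dimers. The associated publication used its overexpression to examine how p100 binds to and negatively regulates the HTLV-I Tax protein, and the plasmid is more generally useful for studying NF-κB2 signalling in transfected mammalian cells.
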