Addgene plasmid #23287: pCMV4-p100
Depositing lab: Warner Greene. Publication: Human T-cell leukemia virus type I Tax associates with and is negatively regulated by the NF-kappa B2 p100 gene product: implications for viral latency. Beraud C, Sun SC, Ganchi P, Ballard DW, Greene WC. Mol Cell Biol. 1994 Feb . 14(2):1374-82. PubMed 8289813.
Backbone
  Vector backbone: pCMV4
  Backbone size w/o insert (bp): 4874
  Vector type: Mammalian Expression
Growth in bacteria
  Bacterial resistance: Ampicillin, 100 μg/mL
  Growth temperature: 37°C
  Growth strain: DH5alpha
  Copy number: High Copy
Gene/Insert
  Gene/Insert name: NFkB p100 subunit
  Species: H. sapiens (human)
  GenBank ID: AK292654
  Entrez Gene: NFKB2 (a.k.a. CVID10, H2TF1, LYT-10, LYT10, NF-kB2, p100, p49/p100, p52)
  Cloning method: Restriction Enzyme
  Sequencing primers: 5′ CMV-F; 3′ hGH-rev
Terms and licenses: Academic/Nonprofit Terms; Industry Terms: Not Available to Industry
How to cite: pCMV4-p100 was a gift from Warner Greene (Addgene plasmid # 23287 ; http://n2t.net/addgene:23287 ; RRID:Addgene_23287)
