>Addgene plasmid #23287 | pCMV4-p100 | addgene partial sequence | sequence record 29912 | 23287 with CMV-F
CGTCAGAATTGTTTTTATTTTTAATTTTCTTTCAAATACTTCCATCGAATTCAGATCTGGTACCACGCGT
ATCGATAAGCTTCACCATGGAGAGTTGCTACAACCCAGGTCTGGATGGTATTATTGAATATGATGATTTC
AAATTGAACTCCTCCATTGTGGAACCCAAGGAGCCAGCCCCAGAAACAGCTGATGGCCCCTACCTGGTGA
TCGTGGAACAGCCTAAGCAGAGAGGCTTCCGATTTCGATATGGCTGTGAAGGCCCCTCCCATGGAGGACT
GCCCGGTGCCTCCAGTGAGAAGGGCCGAAAGACCTATCCCACTGTCAAGATCTGTAACTACGAGGGACCA
GCCAAGATCGAGGTGGACCTGGTAACACACAGTGACCCACCTCGTGCTCATGCCCACAGTCTGGTGGGCA
AGCAATGCTCGGAGCTGGGGATCTGCGCCGTTTCTGTGGGGCCCAAGGACATGACTGCCCAATTTAACAA
CCTGGGTGTCCTGCATGTGACTAAGAAGAACATGATGGGGACTATGATACAAAAACTTCAGAGGCAGCGG
CTCCGCTCTAGGCCCCAGGGCCTTACGGAGGCCGAGCAGCGGGAGCTGGAGCAAGAGGCCAAAGAACTGA
AGAAGGTGATGGATCTGAGTATAGTGCGGCTGCGCTTCTCTGCCTTCCTTAGAGCCAGTGATGGCTCCTT
CTCCCTGCCCCTGAAGCCAGTCATCTCCCAGCCCATCCATGACAGCAAATC
